>Addgene plasmid #101294 | GFP-mROCK1-delta6 | addgene full sequence | sequence record 195046 | Addgene NGS Result
AGATCAAAGGATCTTCTTGAGATCCTTTTTTTCTGCGCGTAATCTGCTGCTTGCAAACAAAAAAACCACC
GCTACCAGCGGTGGTTTGTTTGCCGGATCAAGAGCTACCAACTCTTTTTCCGAAGGTAACTGGCTTCAGC
AGAGCGCAGATACCAAATACTGTTCTTCTAGTGTAGCCGTAGTTAGGCCACCACTTCAAGAACTCTGTAG
CACCGCCTACATACCTCGCTCTGCTAATCCTGTTACCAGTGGCTGCTGCCAGTGGCGATAAGTCGTGTCT
TACCGGGTTGGACTCAAGACGATAGTTACCGGATAAGGCGCAGCGGTCGGGCTGAACGGGGGGTTCGTGC
ACACAGCCCAGCTTGGAGCGAACGACCTACACCGAACTGAGATACCTACAGCGTGAGCTATGAGAAAGCG
CCACGCTTCCCGAAGGGAGAAAGGCGGACAGGTATCCGGTAAGCGGCAGGGTCGGAACAGGAGAGCGCAC
GAGGGAGCTTCCAGGGGGAAACGCCTGGTATCTTTATAGTCCTGTCGGGTTTCGCCACCTCTGACTTGAG
CGTCGATTTTTGTGATGCTCGTCAGGGGGGCGGAGCCTATGGAAAAACGCCAGCAACGCGGCCTTTTTAC
GGTTCCTGGCCTTTTGCTGGCCTTTTGCTCACATGTTCTTTCCTGCGTTATCCCCTGATTCTGTGGATAA
CCGTATTACCGCCATGCATTAGTTATTAATAGTAATCAATTACGGGGTCATTAGTTCATAGCCCATATAT
GGAGTTCCGCGTTACATAACTTACGGTAAATGGCCCGCCTGGCTGACCGCCCAACGACCCCCGCCCATTG
ACGTCAATAATGACGTATGTTCCCATAGTAACGCCAATAGGGACTTTCCATTGACGTCAATGGGTGGAGT
ATTTACGGTAAACTGCCCACTTGGCAGTACATCAAGTGTATCATATGCCAAGTACGCCCCCTATTGACGT
CAATGACGGTAAATGGCCCGCCTGGCATTATGCCCAGTACATGACCTTATGGGACTTTCCTACTTGGCAG
TACATCTACGTATTAGTCATCGCTATTACCATGGTGATGCGGTTTTGGCAGTACATCAATGGGCGTGGAT
AGCGGTTTGACTCACGGGGATTTCCAAGTCTCCACCCCATTGACGTCAATGGGAGTTTGTTTTGGCACCA
AAATCAACGGGACTTTCCAAAATGTCGTAACAACTCCGCCCCATTGACGCAAATGGGCGGTAGGCGTGTA
CGGTGGGAGGTCTATATAAGCAGAGCTGGTTTAGTGAACCGTCAGATCCGCTAGCGCTACCGGTCGCCAC
CATGGTGAGCAAGGGCGAGGAGCTGTTCACCGGGGTGGTGCCCATCCTGGTCGAGCTGGACGGCGACGTA
AACGGCCACAAGTTCAGCGTGTCCGGCGAGGGCGAGGGCGATGCCACCTACGGCAAGCTGACCCTGAAGT
TCATCTGCACCACCGGCAAGCTGCCCGTGCCCTGGCCCACCCTCGTGACCACCCTGACCTACGGCGTGCA
GTGCTTCAGCCGCTACCCCGACCACATGAAGCAGCACGACTTCTTCAAGTCCGCCATGCCCGAAGGCTAC
GTCCAGGAGCGCACCATCTTCTTCAAGGACGACGGCAACTACAAGACCCGCGCCGAGGTGAAGTTCGAGG
GCGACACCCTGGTGAACCGCATCGAGCTGAAGGGCATCGACTTCAAGGAGGACGGCAACATCCTGGGGCA
CAAGCTGGAGTACAACTACAACAGCCACAACGTCTATATCATGGCCGACAAGCAGAAGAACGGCATCAAG
GTGAACTTCAAGATCCGCCACAACATCGAGGACGGCAGCGTGCAGCTCGCCGACCACTACCAGCAGAACA
CCCCCATCGGCGACGGCCCCGTGCTGCTGCCCGACAACCACTACCTGAGCACCCAGTCCGCCCTGAGCAA
AGACCCCAACGAGAAGCGCGATCACATGGTCCTGCTGGAGTTCGTGACCGCCGCCGGGATCACTCTCGGC
ATGGACGAGCTGTACAAGTCCGGACTCAGATCTCGAGCTCAAAAAGGAGATGAAGAAACATTTCCTATTC
CAAAAGCTTTTGTTGGCAATCAGCTACCTTTTGTAGGATTTACATATTATAGCAATCGTAGATACTTACC
TTCAGCAAATGCCAGTGAGAACAGATCTAGCTCCAATGTGGATAAAAGCTTGCAGGAAAGTTTACAGAAA
ACAATCTACAAGCTTGAAGAGCAACTGCATAATGAAATGCAATTAAAAGATGAAATGGAGCAGAAATGCA
GAACTTCAAACTTAAAACTAGACAAGATAATGAAAGAATTGGATGAAGAGGGGAATCAAAGAAGAAATCT
AGAATCTGCAGTGTCTCAAATTGAGAAAGAAAAGATGTTGCTACAACATAGAATTAATGAGTACCAAAGA
AAAGTGGAACAGGAAAATGAGAAGAGAAGAAATATAGAAAATGAAGTTTCTACACTAAAGGACCAGTTAG
AAGACTTACGGAAAGCAAGTCAGACCTCACAGCTTGCTAATGAGAAGCTGACACAGTTACAGAAGCAGTT
AGAAGAAGCGAATGACTTACTTAGGACAGAATCAGACACAGCTGTAAGATTAAGGAAGAGTCACACAGAG
ATGAGCAAGTCAATTAGTCAGCTAGAGTCCCTGAACAGAGAATTACAGGAAAGAAACAGAATTTTAGAGA
ATTCCAAGTCACAAGCAGACAAGGATTACTACCAGCTGCAAGCTGTATTGGAAGCTGAGCGAAGAGACAG
AGGGCATGATTCTGAGATGATTGGAGACCTTCAAGCACGAATTACATCTTTACAAGAAGAAGTGAAACAT
CTCAAACATAATCTTGAAAGAGTGGAAGGAGAAAGAAAAGAGGCTCAAGACATGCTTAATCATTCAGAAA
AGGAAAAGAATAATTTGGAGATAGATTTGAATTACAAGCTCAAGTCTATACAACAGCGGTTAGAACAAGA
AGTAAATGAACATAAAGTCACCAAAGCACGCCTAACTGACAAGCACCAATCTATCGAAGAGGCAAAGTCT
GTTGCCATGTGTGAAATGGAAAAAAAGCTGAAGGAAGAGAGAGAAGCTCGAGAGAAGGCAGAAAATAGAG
TTGTTGAGACTGAGAAACAATGTTCCATGCTAGATGTTGACCTGAAACAGTCTCAGCAGAAGCTAGAACA
TTTGACCGAAAATAAAGAAAGGATGGAGGATGAAGTTAAGAATCTCGCCCTGCAGCTGGAACAGGAATCA
AATAAACGGCTCTTGTTACAGAATGAATTGAAGACTCAAGCATTTGAAGCAGACAATTTAAAAGGTTTAG
AAAAACAGATGAAACAGGAAATAAATACTTTATTGGAAGCAAAGAGATTGTTAGAATTTGAGTTAGCTCA
GCTTACAAAGCAATATAGGGGAAATGAAGGGCAAATGCGGGAGTTACAAGATCAACTTGAAGCTGAGCAG
TATTTCTCTACACTTTATAAAACCCAAGTAAAGGAGCTTAAAGAAGAAATTGAAGAAAAAAACCGAGAAA
ATTTAAGGAAAATACAGGAACTGCAAAGTGAAAAAGAAACTCTCTCTACTCAGTTGGATTTAGCAGAAAC
AAAAGCTGAGTCTGAGCAGCTGGCGCGAGGGATTCTGGAAGAACAGTATTTTGAGTTGACTCAGGAAAGC
AAGAAAGCTGCTTCAAGAAATAGACAAGAGATTACAGATAAAGATCATACTGTTAGTCGGCTTGAAGAAA
CAAACAGTGTGCTAACCAAAGATATTGAAATGCTAAGAAAAGAAAATGAAGAGCTAAATGAAAGAATGAG
GACAGCAGAAGAAGAATATAAATTGAAGAAGGAGGAAGAAATAAATAATCTTAAGGCTGCTTTTGAAAAG
AATATCAGTACCGAACGGACCCTTAAAACACAGGCTGTTAACAAGTTGGCAGAAATAATGAATCGCAAAG
ATTTTAAAATTGATCGAAAGAAAGCTAATACACAAGATTTAAGAAAAAAAGAAAAGGAAAATAGAAAGCT
ACAACTGGAACTTAACCAAGAGAGAGAAAAATTTAACCAAATGGTGGTGAAACACCAGAAGGAGCTGAAT
GACATGCAAGCGCAATTGGTAGAAGAATGTACACATAGAAATGAACTTCAAATGCAGTTGGCTAGCAAAG
AGAGTGATATTGAGCAGTTGCGGGCAAAACTTTTGGACCTTTCGGATTCAACTAGTGTTGCTAGTTTTCC
TAGTGCAGATGAAACTGATGGAAACCTTCCAGAGTCAAGAATTGAAGGTTGGCTTTCTGTACCAAATAGA
GGAAATATCAAAAGATATGGCTGGAAGAAACAGTATGTTGTGGTAAGCAGCAAAAAGATCTTGTTCTATA
ATGATGAACAAGATAAGGAACAATCCAGTCCATCTATGGTGTTAGACATAGATAAATTGTTTCATGTCCG
ACCTGTAACCCAAGGAGATGTGTACAGAGCAGAAACTGAAGAAATTCCTAAAATATTCCAGATACTATAT
GCAAATGAAGGTGAATGTAGAAAAGATATAGAAGTGGAACCGGTTCAACAAGGTGAAAAAACTAATTTCC
AGAATCACAAAGGCCATGAATTCATTCCTACCCTCTACCACTTTCCTGCCAACTGTGAGGCCTGTGCCAA
ACCTTTGTGGCATGTCTTTAAGCCACCACCTGCCCTAGAGTGTCGAAGATGCCATGTTAAGTGCCACAGA
GACCATCTAGACAAGAAAGAGGACTTGATTTCCCCGTGCAAAGTAAGTTACGATGTAACATCAGCAAGAG
ATATGCTGCTGTTAGCATGTTCTCAGGATGAACAAAAAAAGTGGGTTACTCATCTAGTAAAGAAGATTCC
TAAGAACCCACCATCTGGCTTTGTCCGTGCCTCTCCTCGAACGCTGTCAACAAGATCCACTGCAAATCAG
TCTTTCCGCAAAGTAGTCAAAAATACATCTGGAAAAACTAGTTAAGGTACCGCGGGCCCGGGATCCACCG
GATCTAGATAACTGATCATAATCAGCCATACCACATTTGTAGAGGTTTTACTTGCTTTAAAAAACCTCCC
ACACCTCCCCCTGAACCTGAAACATAAAATGAATGCAATTGTTGTTGTTAACTTGTTTATTGCAGCTTAT
AATGGTTACAAATAAAGCAATAGCATCACAAATTTCACAAATAAAGCATTTTTTTCACTGCATTCTAGTT
GTGGTTTGTCCAAACTCATCAATGTATCTTAACGCGTAAATTGTAAGCGTTAATATTTTGTTAAAATTCG
CGTTAAATTTTTGTTAAATCAGCTCATTTTTTAACCAATAGGCCGAAATCGGCAAAATCCCTTATAAATC
AAAAGAATAGACCGAGATAGGGT
[37 nt withheld, positions 5414-5450]
AAAGAACGTGGACTCCAACGTCAAAGG
[49 nt withheld, positions 5478-5526]
T
[91 nt withheld, positions 5528-5618]
G
[124 nt withheld, positions 5620-5743]
CAGGTGGCACTTTTCGGGGAAATGTGCGCGGAACCCCTATTTGTTTATTTTTCTAAATACATTCAAATAT
GTATCCGCTCATGAGACAATAACCCTGATAAATGCTTCAATAATATTGAAAAAGGAAGAGTCCTGAGGCG
GAAAGAACCAGCTGTGGAATGTGTGTCAGTTAGGGTGTGGAAAGTCCCCAGGCTCCCCAGCAGGCAGAAG
TATGCAAAGCATGCATCTCAATTAGTCAGCAACCAGGTGTGGAAAGTCCCCAGGCTCCCCAGCAGGCAGA
AGTATGCAAAGCATGCATCTCAATTAGTCAGCAACCATAGTCCCGCCCCTAACTCCGCCCATCCCGCCCC
TAACTCCGCCCAGTTCCGCCCATTCTCCGCCCCATGGCTGACTAATTTTTTTTATTTATGCAGAGGCCGA
GGCCGCCTCGGCCTCTGAGCTATTCCAGAAGTAGTGAGGAGGCTTTTTTGGAGGCCTAGGCTTTTGCAAA
GATCGATCAAGAGACAGGATGAGGATCGTTTCGCATGATTGAACAAGATGGATTGCACGCAGGTTCTCCG
GCCGCTTGGGTGGAGAGGCTATTCGGCTATGACTGGGCACAACAGACAATCGGCTGCTCTGATGCCGCCG
TGTTCCGGCTGTCAGCGCAGGGGCGCCCGGTTCTTTTTGTCAAGACCGACCTGTCCGGTGCCCTGAATGA
ACTGCAAGACGAGGCAGCGCGGCTATCGTGGCTGGCCACGACGGGCGTTCCTTGCGCAGCTGTGCTCGAC
GTTGTCACTGAAGCGGGAAGGGACTGGCTGCTATTGGGCGAAGTGCCGGGGCAGGATCTCCTGTCATCTC
ACCTTGCTCCTGCCGAGAAAGTATCCATCATGGCTGATGCAATGCGGCGGCTGCATACGCTTGATCCGGC
TACCTGCCCATTCGACCACCAAGCGAAACATCGCATCGAGCGAGCACGTACTCGGATGGAAGCCGGTCTT
GTCGATCAGGATGATCTGGACGAAGAGCATCAGGGGCTCGCGCCAGCCGAACTGTTCGCCAGGCTCAAGG
CGAGCATGCCCGACGGCGAGGATCTCGTCGTGACCCATGGCGATGCCTGCTTGCCGAATATCATGGTGGA
AAATGGCCGCTTTTCTGGATTCATCGACTGTGGCCGGCTGGGTGTGGCGGACCGCTATCAGGACATAGCG
TTGGCTACCCGTGATATTGCTGAAGAGCTTGGCGGCGAATGGGCTGACCGCTTCCTCGTGCTTTACGGTA
TCGCCGCTCCCGATTCGCAGCGCATCGCCTTCTATCGCCTTCTTGACGAGTTCTTCTGAGCGGGACTCTG
GGGTTCGAAATGACCGACCAAGCGACGCCCAACCTGCCATCACGAGATTTCGATTCCACCGCCGCCTTCT
ATGAAAGGTTGGGCTTCGGAATCGTTTTCCGGGACGCCGGCTGGATGATCCTCCAGCGCGGGGATCTCAT
GCTGGAGTTCTTCGCCCACCCTAGGGGGAGGCTAACTGAAACACGGAAGGAGACAATACCGGAAGGAACC
CGCGCTATGACGGCAATAAAAAGACAGAATAAAACGCACGGTGTTGGGTCGTTTGTTCATAAACGCGGGG
TTCGGTCCCAGGGCTGGCACTCTGTCGATACCCCACCGAGACCCCATTGGGGCCAATACGCCCGCGTTTC
TTCCTTTTCCCCACCCCACCCCCCAAGTTCGGGTGAAGGCCCAGGGCTCGCAGCCAACGTCGGGGCGGCA
GGCCCTGCCATAGCCTCAGGTTACTCATATATACTTTAGATTGATTTAAAACTTCATTTTTAATTTAAAA
GGATCTAGGTGAAGATCCTTTTTGATAATCTCATGACCAAAATCCCTTAACGTGAGTTTTCGTTCCACTG
AGCGTCAGACCCCGTAGAAA
Features (pLannotate 1.2.2; 16 found; start..end, strand, type, name):
     17..605     +  rep_origin     ori: high-copy-number ColE1/pMB1/pBR322/pUC origin of replication
    780..1083    +  enhancer       CMV enhancer: human cytomegalovirus immediate early enhancer
   1084..1287    +  promoter       CMV promoter: human cytomegalovirus (CMV) immediate early promoter
   1332..2048    +  CDS            EGFP: EGFP is a basic (constitutively fluorescent) green fluorescent protein published in 1996, derived from Aequorea victoria. It is reported to be a rapidly-maturing weak dimer with moderate acid sensitivity.
   2049..2072    +  misc_feature   MCS (fragment): multiple cloning site
   2073..5012    +  CDS            Rock1 (fragment): ROCK1_MOUSE - Experimental evidence at protein level: Swiss-Prot protein existence level 1. Protein kinase which is a key regulator of the actin cytoskeleton and cell polarity (PubMed:19036714, PubMed:19181962). Involved in regulation of smooth muscle contraction, actin cytoskeleton organization, stress fiber and focal adhesion formation, neurite retraction, cell adhesion and motility via phosphorylation of DAPK3, GFAP, LIMK1, LIMK2, MYL9/MLC2, TPPP, PFN1 and PPP1R12A (PubMed:19036714, PubMed:19181962). Phosphorylates FHOD1 and acts synergistically with it to promote SRC-dependent non-apoptoti
   5016..5041    +  misc_feature   MCS (fragment): multiple cloning site
   5053..5137    +  CDS            large T antigen (fragment): large T antigen from SV40 (simian virus 40)
   5160..5281    +  polyA_signal   SV40 poly(A) signal: SV40 polyadenylation signal
   5315..5743    -  rep_origin     f1 ori (sequence partly withheld): f1 bacteriophage origin of replication; arrow indicates direction of (+) strand synthesis
   5770..5874    +  promoter       AmpR promoter: bla
   5876..6233    +  promoter       SV40 promoter: SV40 enhancer and early promoter
   6268..7062    +  CDS            NeoR/KanR: aminoglycoside phosphotransferase from Tn5; aph(3')-II (or nptII); confers resistance to neomycin, kanamycin, and G418 (Geneticin®)
   7083..7235    +  CDS            ble (fragment): BLE_KLEPN - Experimental evidence at protein level: Swiss-Prot protein existence level 1. Binding protein with a strong affinity to the bleomycin family of antibiotics. Binds to CL990; an antimitotic-antibiotic compound. From Klebsiella pneumoniae.
   7294..7341    +  polyA_signal   HSV TK poly(A) signal: herpes simplex virus thymidine kinase polyadenylation signal (Cole and Stacy, 1985)
   7432..7448    -  polyA_signal   bGH poly(A) signal (fragment): bovine growth hormone polyadenylation signal
