[The description below was written by a language model from this plasmid's Addgene catalogue record and pLannotate feature annotations shown in this document.]
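Description:
GFP-mROCK1-delta6 is a mammalian expression plasmid built on the pEGFP-C1 backbone that produces an N-terminally EGFP-tagged truncation of mouse Rho-associated kinase 1 (Rock1). The full sequence record is 7,653 nt. Expression is driven by the human cytomegalovirus immediate early enhancer and promoter, followed by the EGFP coding sequence, a short stretch of residual multiple cloning site acting as a linker, and then a 2,940 nt Rock1 fragment. That length matches the catalogue entry, which describes the insert as amino acids 375–1354 of the mouse protein. Compared with the full-length protein, the construct therefore lacks the first 374 residues and retains everything from residue 375 to 1354. The fragment was inserted between SacI and KpnI sites, and the transcript is terminated by the SV40 polyadenylation signal. Although the stated purpose refers to "Rock1-GFP", the feature order shows the fluorescent protein lies upstream of Rock1, as expected for a C1-type vector.

The plasmid replicates in bacteria at high copy from a ColE1/pUC-type origin and also carries an f1 phage origin. A single NeoR/KanR (Tn5 aminoglycoside phosphotransferase) cassette serves both hosts. A bacterial bla-type promoter gives kanamycin resistance in E. coli, while the adjacent SV40 enhancer/early promoter and HSV TK polyadenylation signal allow G418 selection of transfected mammalian cells. The short large T antigen, ble and bGH poly(A) annotations are partial fragment matches, not functional elements. According to the record, the construct is used to study Rock1 localisation and signalling in mammalian cells, and the associated publication concerns RhoA signalling at E-cadherin junctions.
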