Addgene plasmid #101294: GFP-mROCK1-delta6
Purpose: Mammalian expression of Rock1-GFP for the study of localisation signaling.
Depositing lab: Alpha Yap. Depositing organization: University of Queensland. Publication: Feedback regulation through myosin II confers robustness on RhoA signalling at E-cadherin junctions. Priya R, Gomez GA, Budnar S, Verma S, Cox HL, Hamilton NA, Yap AS. Nat Cell Biol. 2015 Oct;17(10):1282-93. doi: 10.1038/ncb3239. Epub 2015 Sep 14. PubMed 26368311.
Backbone
  Vector backbone: pEGFP-C1
  Vector type: Mammalian Expression
Growth in bacteria
  Bacterial resistance: Kanamycin, 50 μg/mL
  Growth temperature: 37°C
  Growth strain: DH5alpha
  Copy number: High Copy
Gene/Insert
  Gene/Insert name: Rock1 (alt name: 19877)
  Species: M. musculus (mouse)
  Mutation: 375-1354 aa
  GenBank ID: NM_009071.2
  Entrez Gene: Rock1 (a.k.a. 1110055K06Rik, Rock-I)
  Promoter: CMV
  Cloning method: Restriction Enzyme; 5′ cloning site SacI (unknown if destroyed); 3′ cloning site KpnI (unknown if destroyed)
  Sequencing primers: 5′ EGFP-N
Terms and licenses: Academic/Nonprofit Terms; Industry Terms: Not Available to Industry
How to cite: GFP-mROCK1-delta6 was a gift from Alpha Yap (Addgene plasmid # 101294 ; http://n2t.net/addgene:101294 ; RRID:Addgene_101294)
